Addgene plasmid #41242: TAL3068
Depositing lab: Keith Joung. Depositing organization: Massachusetts General Hospital. Publication: Targeted gene disruption in somatic zebrafish cells using engineered TALENs. Sander JD, Cade L, Khayter C, Reyon D, Peterson RT, Joung JK, Yeh JR. Nat Biotechnol. 2011 Aug 5;29(8):697-8. doi: 10.1038/nbt.1934. PubMed 21822241.
Backbone
  Vector backbone: JDS71
  Backbone manufacturer: Addgene plasmid #32287
  Backbone size w/o insert (bp): 6447
  Vector type: Mammalian Expression ; T7
Growth in bacteria
  Bacterial resistance: Ampicillin, 100 μg/mL
  Growth temperature: 37°C
  Growth strain: XL1 Blue
  Copy number: High Copy
Gene/Insert
  Gene/Insert name: ZebrafishCommunity-eml2-Left (alt name: eml2)
  Species: D. rerio (zebrafish)
  Insert size (bp): 1640
  Entrez Gene: eml2 (a.k.a. MGC110445, wu:fq15f04, zgc:110445)
  Promoter: CMV
  Tag / fusion protein: 3X Flag (N terminal on backbone); WT FOKI (C terminal on backbone)
  Cloning method: Restriction Enzyme; 5′ cloning site N/A (destroyed during cloning); 3′ cloning site N/A (destroyed during cloning)
  Sequencing primers: 5′ CMV-F; 3′ BGH-rev
Terms and licenses: Academic/Nonprofit Terms; Industry Terms: Not Available to Industry
Depositor comments: Target binding site: TCAGAAAAGTGGGAAGAC It is strongly recommended that users perform a diagnostic digest to verify this plasmid prior to use. For example, a double digest of the plasmid with BamHI and KpnI should result in two bands at 2.3kb and 5.8kb.
How to cite: TAL3068 was a gift from Keith Joung (Addgene plasmid # 41242 ; http://n2t.net/addgene:41242 ; RRID:Addgene_41242)
