[The description below was written by a language model from this plasmid's Addgene catalogue record.]
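Description:
TAL3068 is a TALEN expression plasmid built on the JDS71 backbone (about 6.4 kb without insert), a vector classed as mammalian expression with a T7 promoter. It is maintained in E. coli as a high-copy plasmid under ampicillin selection. The roughly 1.6 kb insert, named ZebrafishCommunity-eml2-Left, is an engineered TAL effector repeat array designed to recognise an 18-nucleotide site in the zebrafish eml2 gene. It is therefore not the eml2 coding sequence itself but a custom DNA-binding domain directed against that locus. The restriction sites used to introduce the array were destroyed during cloning.

The backbone supplies the remaining parts of the nuclease. A 3X FLAG epitope sits at the N terminus for detection, and a wild-type FokI cleavage domain is fused at the C terminus, so that the inserted repeats complete a single open reading frame. Expression is driven by a CMV promoter. The listed 3′ sequencing primer suggests a BGH polyadenylation region downstream, although no feature table is provided to confirm this or the rest of the layout. The T7 designation indicates the construct can also serve as a template for in vitro transcription, which would produce mRNA suitable for embryo injection.

Because FokI cuts only as a dimer, this "Left" monomer is meant to be used with a matching "Right" TALEN binding the opposite strand across a spacer. Together they create a double-strand break whose error-prone repair yields indel mutations. The associated work concerns targeted gene disruption in somatic zebrafish cells, so the intended use is eml2 knockout. The record does not state the identity of the partner plasmid.
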