>Addgene plasmid #41242 | TAL3068 | depositor partial sequence | sequence record 54881 | TAL3068 sequence 2430 bps
TCTAGAGCTAGCACCATGGACTACAAAGACCATGACGGTGATTATAAAGATCATGACATCGATTACAAGG
ATGACGATGACAAGATGGCCCCCAAGAAGAAGAGGAAGGTGGGCATTCACCGCGGGGTACCTATGGTGGA
CTTGAGGACACTCGGTTATTCGCAACAGCAACAGGAGAAAATCAAGCCTAAGGTCAGGAGCACCGTCGCG
CAACACCACGAGGCGCTTGTGGGGCATGGCTTCACTCATGCGCATATTGTCGCGCTTTCACAGCACCCTG
CGGCGCTTGGGACGGTGGCTGTCAAATACCAAGATATGATTGCGGCCCTGCCCGAAGCCACGCACGAGGC
AATTGTAGGGGTCGGTAAACAGTGGTCGGGAGCGCGAGCACTTGAGGCGCTGCTGACTGTGGCGGGTGAG
CTTAGGGGGCCTCCGCTCCAGCTCGACACCGGGCAGCTGCTGAAGATCGCGAAGAGAGGGGGAGTAACAG
CGGTAGAGGCAGTGCACGCCTGGCGCAATGCGCTCACCGGGGCCCCCTTGAACCTGACCCCAGACCAGGT
AGTCGCAATCGCGTCACATGACGGGGGAAAGCAAGCCCTGGAAACCGTGCAAAGGTTGTTGCCGGTCCTT
TGTCAAGACCACGGCCTTACACCGGAGCAAGTCGTGGCCATTGCAAGCAACATCGGTGGCAAACAGGCTC
TTGAGACGGTTCAGAGACTTCTCCCAGTTCTCTGTCAAGCCCACGGGCTGACTCCCGATCAAGTTGTAGC
GATTGCGAATAACAATGGAGGGAAACAAGCATTGGAGACTGTCCAACGGCTCCTTCCCGTGTTGTGTCAA
GCCCACGGTTTGACGCCTGCACAAGTGGTCGCCATCGCCTCCAATATTGGCGGTAAGCAGGCGCTGGAAA
CAGTACAGCGCCTGCTGCCTGTACTGTGCCAGGATCATGGACTGACCCCAGACCAGGTAGTCGCAATCGC
GTCGAACATTGGGGGAAAGCAAGCCCTGGAAACCGTGCAAAGGTTGTTGCCGGTCCTTTGTCAAGACCAC
GGCCTTACACCGGAGCAAGTCGTGGCCATTGCAAGCAACATCGGTGGCAAACAGGCTCTTGAGACGGTTC
AGAGACTTCTCCCAGTTCTCTGTCAAGCCCACGGGCTGACTCCCGATCAAGTTGTAGCGATTGCGTCGAA
CATTGGAGGGAAACAAGCATTGGAGACTGTCCAACGGCTCCTTCCCGTGTTGTGTCAAGCCCACGGTTTG
ACGCCTGCACAAGTGGTCGCCATCGCCAACAACAACGGCGGTAAGCAGGCGCTGGAAACAGTACAGCGCC
TGCTGCCTGTACTGTGCCAGGATCATGGACTGACCCCAGACCAGGTAGTCGCAATCGCGTCAAACGGAGG
GGGAAAGCAAGCCCTGGAAACCGTGCAAAGGTTGTTGCCGGTCCTTTGTCAAGACCACGGCCTTACACCG
GAGCAAGTCGTGGCCATTGCAAATAATAACGGTGGCAAACAGGCTCTTGAGACGGTTCAGAGACTTCTCC
CAGTTCTCTGTCAAGCCCACGGGCTGACTCCCGATCAAGTTGTAGCGATTGCGAATAACAATGGAGGGAA
ACAAGCATTGGAGACTGTCCAACGGCTCCTTCCCGTGTTGTGTCAAGCCCACGGTTTGACGCCTGCACAA
GTGGTCGCCATCGCCAACAACAACGGCGGTAAGCAGGCGCTGGAAACAGTACAGCGCCTGCTGCCTGTAC
TGTGCCAGGATCATGGACTGACCCCAGACCAGGTAGTCGCAATCGCGTCGAACATTGGGGGAAAGCAAGC
CCTGGAAACCGTGCAAAGGTTGTTGCCGGTCCTTTGTCAAGACCACGGCCTTACACCGGAGCAAGTCGTG
GCCATTGCAAGCAACATCGGTGGCAAACAGGCTCTTGAGACGGTTCAGAGACTTCTCCCAGTTCTCTGTC
AAGCCCACGGGCTGACTCCCGATCAAGTTGTAGCGATTGCGAATAACAATGGAGGGAAACAAGCATTGGA
GACTGTCCAACGGCTCCTTCCCGTGTTGTGTCAAGCCCACGGTTTGACGCCTGCACAAGTGGTCGCCATC
GCCTCCAATATTGGCGGTAAGCAGGCGCTGGAAACAGTACAGCGCCTGCTGCCTGTACTGTGCCAGGATC
ATGGACTGACACCCGAACAGGTGGTCGCCATTGCTTCCCACGACGGAGGACGGCCAGCCTTGGAGTCCAT
CGTAGCCCAATTGTCCAGGCCCGATCCCGCGTTGGCTGCGTTAACGAATGACCATCTGGTGGCGTTGGCA
TGTCTTGGTGGACGACCCGCGCTCGATGCAGTCAAAAAGGGTCTGCCTCATGCTCCCGCATTGATCAAAA
GAACCAACCGGCGGATTCCCGAGAGAACTTCCCATCGAGTCGCGGGATCC
