>Addgene plasmid #41242 | TAL3068 | addgene partial sequence | sequence record 56090 | JDS-TALEN-F 5'-TAGGGGTCGGTAAACAGTGG-3'
CTGCTGACTGTGGCGGGTGAGCTTAGGGGGCCTCCGCTCCAGCTCGACACCGGGCAGCTGCTGAAGATCG
CGAAGAGAGGGGGAGTAACAGCGGTAGAGGCAGTGCACGCCTGGCGCAATGCGCTCACCGGGGCCCCCTT
GAACCTGACCCCAGACCAGGTAGTCGCAATCGCGTCACATGACGGGGGAAAGCAAGCCCTGGAAACCGTG
CAAAGGTTGTTGCCGGTCCTTTGTCAAGACCACGGCCTTACACCGGAGCAAGTCGTGGCCATTGCAAGCA
ACATCGGTGGCAAACAGGCTCTTGAGACGGTTCAGAGACTTCTCCCAGTTCTCTGTCAAGCCCACGGGCT
GACTCCCGATCAAGTTGTAGCGATTGCGAATAACAATGGAGGGAAACAAGCATTGGAGACTGTCCAACGG
CTCCTTCCCGTGTTGTGTCAAGCCCACGGTTTGACGCCTGCACAAGTGGTCGCCATCGCCTCCAATATTG
GCGGTAAGCAGGCGCTGGAAACAGTACAGCGCCTGCTGCCTGTACTGTGCCAGGATCATGGACTGACCCC
AGACCAGGTAGTCGCAATCGCGTCGAACATTGGGGGAAAGCAAGCCCTGGAAACCGTGCAAAGGTTGTTG
CCGGTCCTTTGTCAAGACCACGGCCTTACACCGGAGCAAGTCGTGGCCATTGCAAGCAACATCGGTGGCA
AACAGGCTCTTGAGACGGTTCAGAGACTTCTCCCAGTTCTCTGTCAAGCCCACGGGCTGACTCCCGATCA
AGTTGTAGCGATTGCGTCGAACATTGGAGGGAAACAAGCATTGGAGACTGTCCAACGGCTCCTTCCCGTG
TTGTGTC
